Addgene plasmid #59268: pLV-Enh eGFP Reporter-muKC2-X44
Purpose: Lentiviral GFP reporter for testing enhancer activity in different cell types. Insert is an enhancer identified in the exonic region of the keratin type II cluster.
Depositing lab: Benjamin Yu. Depositing organization: University of California, San Diego (UCSD).
Backbone
  Vector backbone: Brachyury-eGFP
  Backbone size w/o insert (bp): 7967
  Total vector size (bp): 9366
  Modifications to backbone: Original vector is Brachyury-eGFP (Kita-Matsuo et al. 2009) with the Brachyury promoter cloned out and replaced with the minimal Hsp68 promoter from the Hsp68-lacZ-Gateway plasmid (Pennacchio et al. 2006)
  Vector type: Lentiviral
Growth in bacteria
  Bacterial resistance: Ampicillin, 100 μg/mL
  Growth temperature: 37°C
  Growth strain: Stbl3
  Copy number: High Copy
Gene/Insert
  Gene/Insert name: Gm6042-ex2 (alt name: mm9 chr15:101336600-101337999)
  Species: M. musculus (mouse)
  Insert size (bp): 1399
  Promoter: Mu Hsp68 minimal promoter
  Cloning method: Gateway Cloning
  Sequencing primers: 5′ CGTGGAGCCGCTGTTCAG; 3′ GAATGTGCTGGAACGACACAGG
Terms and licenses: Academic/Nonprofit Terms; Industry Terms: Not Available to Industry
Depositor comments: Please note that the final plasmid sequence is post-Gateway recombination. The plasmid contains attB sites (not attR sites as the map implies).
How to cite: pLV-Enh eGFP Reporter-muKC2-X44 was a gift from Benjamin Yu (Addgene plasmid # 59268 ; http://n2t.net/addgene:59268 ; RRID:Addgene_59268)
