[The description below was written by a language model from this plasmid's Addgene catalogue record.]
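Description:
pLV-Enh eGFP Reporter-muKC2-X44 is a lentiviral enhancer-reporter plasmid of about 9.4 kb, built on the Brachyury-eGFP lentiviral backbone. In the parental vector the Brachyury promoter was removed and replaced with the mouse Hsp68 minimal promoter. This weak core promoter gives little expression by itself and is widely used to reveal the activity of a linked enhancer. The plasmid is maintained in bacteria as a high-copy construct under ampicillin selection. It is grown in a recombination-deficient strain, as is usual for lentiviral vectors carrying repeated LTR sequences. The record gives no feature table, so the origin of replication, the LTR and packaging elements, and any mammalian selection marker are not specified.

The insert is a roughly 1.4 kb mouse genomic fragment named Gm6042-ex2, taken from chromosome 15 (mm9 assembly). It was identified as a candidate enhancer lying within an exonic region of the keratin type II gene cluster. The fragment was introduced by Gateway recombination, and the depositor notes that the finished plasmid therefore carries attB sites flanking the insert rather than the attR sites shown on the map. The fragment is paired with the Hsp68 minimal promoter driving eGFP. If the fragment has enhancer activity in a given cell, it should boost transcription from the minimal promoter and produce green fluorescence.

The construct is intended for packaging into lentivirus and transduction of different cell types. GFP output then reports whether, and in which cellular contexts, this keratin-cluster element acts as an enhancer.
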