>Addgene plasmid #59268 | pLV-Enh eGFP Reporter-muKC2-X44 | depositor partial sequence | sequence record 93555 | pLV-Enh eGFP Reporter-muKC2-X44 sequence 1216 bps
NNNNNNNNNNTGATTTTATTTTGACTGATAGTGACCTGTTCNTTGCAACAAATTGATGAGCAATGCTTTT
TTATAATGCCAACTTTGTACAAAAAAGCAGGCTTTCGTGGAGCCGCTGTTCAGCGGCTGCATTGGAATGC
TGAGGCGGGAGACACGGTGCACGGAGGTGGACAGTGAGAGGCTGGCCTTAGACAAAACTCAACCGGGCAC
AGGAGGCCCCATGGAGGGCTACAAGAAGCTTGGGCAGTTATAGGGAGTGGAGGAGGCTATGTCTCTTCTC
TGTTGGGGGTGGGGAGTGGAGACCTGGTGAGGGTCAGAGTCAGCTCTGACCGCCTGTTGTCTACTTCTGC
TGTTTAGCCTCAGCTCCTAGTTCCCCAGACCGCTCTAGGGCTCAGGGGAAGGAGAGAAGAGCTCCCAGTG
TGGGTGGAGTGCATAGGACACAGAGCAACAGAGACCGGAGGAGAGGAACAGAAGGAGGAGGCACCAGAAA
CCAGGGCTGAAGAGCAGGTAGGGGGCAAACGTCTCCAGTGGGAGTGGGCAGGAAAAGGCCCTAGGGACGG
CACCAGAGGAATATGGCTTGTTTATTAATCACTCTCCAATAAGCAGTCAAGTTCTGCAGCTTTGTGTGTG
TGCATGTGCATATGTGTGCTCACATGCCAGTGCAAATCCTGGAGCTCAATGCCAGTGCAAATCCTTTGTT
TTAGTCTGACATGATTGCCAATTTATCTCTTCCCCTTGAAGATATGGACAGAGTGAAAGATGATTTTACC
ACCACCACCCCACCACCACATATGGTTCTAGCGACGAAACCTAAGCCTCCTGCATGTGCGGCAAATGCTG
TAACACTATTCTCATTAGCCCTAAGGAGATTTGACATCAGTTTGTCCCGGGTTATTCTAACCTTGACTCT
CCTGGNANTCAGACCTTTTTTTTTAATCACCTCAAGAGATGCAGCATGGGGCTTTTCTCTCTCTGGAGTA
GANCAGTCACGCGCACANCNTTCAGTGNNNGATGTCCAGGTCTAGCTCCCCGCTGGNNTNNANGGNNGNN
NNCTANNNCTGNNNNNNNTGCANNCNNGATNCTCTANANNGNNNANTCATGNNNNNNNNNTNNANNNGNN
NNNTNNTGGNNNNTGGGNNNNNNNNNNCNGNNGNNGNNCNTNNNNNNNNTGNTNNNNCNNNNNNCNNGNN
NNNNNAANNNNNCNNNNNNNCNNNNN
