>Addgene plasmid #59268 | pLV-Enh eGFP Reporter-muKC2-X44 | addgene partial sequence | sequence record 95747 | pRRL5primeMCS-F 5'-tgaacggatctcgacggtat-3'
GGGGGGTACAGTGCAGGGGAAAGAATAGTAGACATAATAGCAACAGACATACAATCTAAAGAATTACAAA
AACAAATTACAAAAATTCAAAATTTTATCGATCACGAGACTAGCCTCGAGAAGCTTGATATCGAATTCCA
TCACAAGTTTGTACAAAAAAGCAGGCTTTCGTGGAGCCGCTGTTCAGCGGCTGCATTGGAATGCTGAGGC
GGGAGACACGGTGCACGGAGGTGGACAGTGAGAGGCTGGCCTTAGACAAAACTCAACCGGGCACAGGAGG
CCCCATGGAGGGCTACAAGAAGCTTGGGCAGTTATAGGGAGTGGAGGAGGCTATGTCTCTTCTCTGTTGG
GGGTGGGGAGTGGAGATCCTGGTGAGGGTCAGAGTCAGCTCTGACCGCCTGTTGTCTACTTCTGCTGTTT
AGCCTCAGCTCCTAGTTCCCCAGACCGCTCTAGGGCTCAGGGGAAGGAGAGAAGAGCTCCCAGTGTGGGT
GGAGTGCATAGGACACAGAGCAACAGAGACCGGAGGAGAGGAACAGAAGGAGGAGGCACCAGAAACCAGG
GCTGAAGAGCAGGTAGGGGGCAAACGTCTCCAGTGGGAGTGGGCAGGAAAAGGCCCTAGGGACGGCACCA
GAGGAATATGGCTTGTTTATTAATCACTCTCCAATAAGCAGTCAAGTTCTGCAGCTTTGTGTGTGTGCAT
GTGCATATGTGTGCTCACATGCCAGTGCAAATCCTGGAGCTCAATGCCAGTGC
