>Addgene plasmid #59268 | pLV-Enh eGFP Reporter-muKC2-X44 | addgene partial sequence | sequence record 95749 | EGFP-N 5'-CGTCGCCGTCCAGCTCGACCAG-3'
TTGCTCACCATGGATGGCGACCGGTGCGCTCCGCGGCGTGGATGCTCCGGGGAAAGTTGCGCTCCGCGGC
AGGGATGCTCCTGGGAAGGTTGCGCTCCGCGGCAGGGATGCTCTGGGGAAGGCTGGTCCTGGCCGAGGAT
CGGGAACGCGCCGCTCGCTCTGCTTCTCTTGTCTTCGCTTGTCTCTGGATGGAACCAGATTTGGTTCTGA
GTAGCTGTCAGCGTCTGGTGACCTGCTCGCCGCCCTGCGCCTTTAAGGAGTCTTCACCGGCCCCGCCCAC
TCTCCGCTGGGCCAATCAGCGAGCCGGAGGAGGCCTTGGGGCCAGGAATCTTCCAGCAGTTTCGCGTCTG
GTGGAGCTTCCCCGCCTCCCTTGAGTAATCGGAGTTGTGGGTTCCGCCCTTGTCCAGAACTCTCCAGAGG
TTTCTGGGGTTCACTGGAGAGTACGGATTCCTGAGGGGGAGGGTGTGGGGAAGTGCTGGTGCTACTAGTG
ACACTGTTGCTATGGCGACGCATTACTAAGGCCTGTGTGGAATGGACAAGAAAGATCACCTCTAGCTCGG
TGTTGTGTACAGTTTGTTGTGATTTGTGGGGTTTCGCCAACTCGCACAGTTCTGAATATGGGGGTTAAAG
GCTAAAAC
